Addgene plasmid #173113: pAAV CMV CCR6-eLOV-TEVcs-Gal4
Purpose: Expresses CCR6 receiver construct in mammalian cells
Depositing lab: Alice Ting. Depositing organization: Stanford University. Publication: A light-gated transcriptional recorder for detecting cell-cell contacts. Cho KF, Gillespie SM, Kalogriopoulos NA, Quezada MA, Jacko M, Monje M, Ting AY. Elife. 2022 Mar 21;11:e70881. doi: 10.7554/eLife.70881. PubMed 35311648.
Backbone
  Vector backbone: pAAV
  Vector type: AAV
Growth in bacteria
  Bacterial resistance: Ampicillin, 100 μg/mL
  Growth temperature: 37°C
  Growth strain: NEB Stable
  Copy number: Unknown
Gene/Insert
  Gene/Insert name: CCR6-eLOV-TEVcs-tTA
  Promoter: CMV
  Cloning method: Gibson Cloning
  Sequencing primers: 5′ CGCAAATGGGCGGTAGGCGTGTACG
Terms and licenses: Academic/Nonprofit Terms; Industry Terms: Not Available to Industry
How to cite: pAAV CMV CCR6-eLOV-TEVcs-Gal4 was a gift from Alice Ting (Addgene plasmid # 173113 ; http://n2t.net/addgene:173113 ; RRID:Addgene_173113)
