[The description below was written by a language model from this plasmid's Addgene catalogue record and pLannotate feature annotations shown in this document.]
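Description:
pAAV CMV CCR6-eLOV-TEVcs-Gal4 is a 6,290 nt AAV transfer plasmid for expressing a chemokine-receptor "receiver" fusion in mammalian cells. The expression cassette lies between AAV2 inverted terminal repeats, which allow it to be packaged into recombinant AAV particles. The annotation detects a full-length ITR downstream of the cassette but only short ITR fragments upstream. In bacteria the plasmid is maintained by a high-copy ColE1/pUC-type origin and selected with ampicillin through the bla gene. An f1 origin is also present, and the recommended recombination-deficient growth strain suits the repeat-containing ITRs.

The human CMV immediate-early enhancer and promoter drive a single fusion open reading frame, terminated by the bovine growth hormone polyadenylation signal. The fusion begins with human CCR6, the G protein-coupled receptor for the chemokine CCL20. It is followed by a flavin-binding LOV-type domain that the annotation software labels miniSOG but which corresponds by position to the eLOV light-sensing domain in the construct name. Next come the TEV protease cleavage site implied by the name (not separately annotated), a FLAG epitope fragment, and the GAL4 DNA-binding and activation domains, with a short tag-like fragment at the C-terminus. The catalogue insert field gives tTA as the transcription factor, whereas both the plasmid name and the sequenced features indicate Gal4.

In designs of this type, the LOV domain cages the protease site in the dark. The membrane-tethered Gal4 is then released to activate a UAS reporter only when light coincides with recruitment of TEV protease to the activated receptor. The associated publication describes a light-gated transcriptional recorder of cell-cell contacts, in which this construct serves as the receiver component.
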