Features (pLannotate 1.2.2; 21 found; start..end, strand, type, name):
     12..39      +  repeat_region  AAV2 ITR (fragment): inverted terminal repeat of adeno-associated virus serotype 2 inverted
     68..95      +  repeat_region  AAV2 ITR (fragment): inverted terminal repeat of adeno-associated virus serotype 2 inverted
    201..504     +  enhancer       CMV enhancer: human cytomegalovirus immediate early enhancer
    505..708     +  promoter       CMV promoter: human cytomegalovirus (CMV) immediate early promoter
    704..737     +  LTR            5' LTR (truncated) (fragment): truncated 5' long terminal repeat (LTR) from HIV-1
    753..771     +  promoter       T7 promoter: promoter for bacteriophage T7 RNA polymerase
    791..1912    +  CDS            CCR6: CCR6_HUMAN - Also known as CKRL3, CMKBR6, GPR29, STRL22. Experimental evidence at protein level: Swiss-Prot protein existence level 1. Receptor for the C-C type chemokine CCL20 (PubMed:9169459). Binds to CCL20 and subsequently transduces a signal by increasing the intracellular calcium ion levels (PubMed:20068036). Although CCL20 is its major ligand it can also act as a receptor for non-chemokine ligands such as beta-defensins (PubMed:25585877). Binds to defensin DEFB1 leading to increase in intracellular calcium ions and cAMP levels. Its binding to DEFB1 is essential for the function of DEFB1
   1994..2311    +  CDS            miniSOG: miniSOG is a basic (constitutively fluorescent) cyan fluorescent protein published in 2011, derived from Arabidopsis thaliana. It requires the cofactor flavin for fluorescence.
   2432..2453    +  CDS            3xFLAG (fragment): three tandem FLAG® epitope tags
   2452..2890    +  CDS            GAL4 DNA binding domain (fragment): DNA binding domain of the GAL4 transcriptional activator; Saccharomyces cerevisiae GAL4 (truncated)
   2891..3232    +  CDS            GAL4 activation domain: activation domain of the GAL4 transcriptional activator; Saccharomyces cerevisiae GAL4 (truncated)
   3236..3261    +  misc_feature   12Pktag (fragment)
   3317..3524    +  polyA_signal   bGH poly(A) signal: bovine growth hormone polyadenylation signal
   3553..3693    +  repeat_region  AAV2 ITR: inverted terminal repeat of adeno-associated virus serotype 2 inverted
   3698..3749    -  misc_feature   bom (fragment): basis of mobility region from pBR322
   3768..4223    +  rep_origin     f1 ori (sequence partly withheld): f1 bacteriophage origin of replication; arrow indicates direction of (+) strand synthesis
   4224..4273    -  misc_feature   bom (fragment): basis of mobility region from pBR322
   4375..4410    -  CDS            rop (fragment): Rop protein, which maintains plasmids at low copy number; rop
   4505..4609    +  promoter       AmpR promoter: bla
   4610..5470    +  CDS            AmpR: β-lactamase; bla; confers resistance to ampicillin, carbenicillin, and related antibiotics
   5641..6229    +  rep_origin     ori: high-copy-number ColE1/pMB1/pBR322/pUC origin of replication
>Addgene plasmid #173113 | pAAV CMV CCR6-eLOV-TEVcs-Gal4 | addgene full sequence | sequence record 339964 | Addgene NGS Result
CCTGCAGGCAGCTGCGCGCTCGCTCGCTCACTGAGGCCGCCCGGGCGTCGGGCGACCTTTGGTCGCCCGG
CCTCAGTGAGCGAGCGAGCGCGCAGAGAGGGAGTGGCCAACTCCATCACTAGGGGTTCCTGCGGCCGCAC
GCGTTGTACATAGTAATCAATTACGGGGTCATTAGTTCATAGCCCATATATGGAGTTCCGCGTTACATAA
CTTACGGTAAATGGCCCGCCTGGCTGACCGCCCAACGACCCCCGCCCATTGACGTCAATAATGACGTATG
TTCCCATAGTAACGCCAATAGGGACTTTCCATTGACGTCAATGGGTGGAGTATTTACGGTAAACTGCCCA
CTTGGCAGTACATCAAGTGTATCATATGCCAAGTACGCCCCCTATTGACGTCAATGACGGTAAATGGCCC
GCCTGGCATTATGCCCAGTACATGACCTTATGGGACTTTCCTACTTGGCAGTACATCTACGTATTAGTCA
TCGCTATTACCATGGTGATGCGGTTTTGGCAGTACATCAATGGGCGTGGATAGCGGTTTGACTCACGGGG
ATTTCCAAGTCTCCACCCCATTGACGTCAATGGGAGTTTGTTTTGGCACCAAAATCAACGGGACTTTCCA
AAATGTCGTAACAACTCCGCCCCATTGACGCAAATGGGCGGTAGGCGTGTACGGTGGGAGGTCTATATAA
GCAGAGCTCTCTGGCTAACTAGAGAACCCACTGCTTACTGGCTTATCGAAATTAATACGACTCACTATAG
GGAGACCCAAGCTTGCCACCATGAGCGGAGAGAGCATGAACTTCAGTGATGTGTTCGATTCCAGTGAGGA
CTACTTCGTGTCCGTCAATACATCCTACTACAGCGTAGATTCTGAGATGCTGCTTTGCTCCCTGCAGGAG
GTGCGCCAGTTCTCCCGACTCTTCGTTCCCATCGCGTATTCACTCATCTGCGTCTTTGGCCTCCTGGGGA
ATATCTTGGTAGTCATCACATTTGCTTTTTATAAAAAGGCCAGATCCATGACAGACGTCTACCTGCTTAA
TATGGCCATTGCAGACATCCTGTTCGTCCTGACGCTCCCATTCTGGGCTGTGAGTCACGCTACCGGGGCC
TGGGTGTTCAGTAATGCAACCTGCAAGCTGTTGAAGGGAATTTATGCCATCAACTTTAATTGCGGTATGC
TGCTGCTGACTTGCATAAGTATGGACAGATACATCGCCATAGTACAGGCAACAAAATCCTTCAGACTGAG
GTCTCGAACGCTCCCTAGGTCTAAAATCATTTGTCTTGTTGTATGGGGCTTGAGCGTGATTATTTCCAGC
AGTACTTTCGTGTTTAACCAGAAGTACAACACGCAGGGCAGCGATGTGTGTGAGCCCAAGTACCAGACGG
TATCTGAGCCTATCAGGTGGAAGCTGTTGATGCTGGGTTTGGAATTGCTGTTCGGCTTTTTTATCCCACT
CATGTTTATGATTTTTTGTTATACCTTCATCGTGAAGACCCTGGTCCAGGCACAAAACTCTAAGCGACAC
AAGGCCATCCGGGTAATCATCGCTGTTGTGCTGGTATTTCTGGCTTGCCAGATCCCTCATAATATGGTCC
TTCTGGTAACGGCAGCCAACCTGGGCAAAATGAATCGCTCATGTCAGTCAGAAAAGCTTATCGGGTACAC
CAAAACGGTTACGGAGGTTCTGGCGTTCCTGCATTGTTGCCTTAACCCTGTGCTGTACGCATTTATAGGT
CAGAAGTTTCGAAACTACTTCCTGAAGATTCTCAAAGACCTCTGGTGTGTAAGAAGAAAGTATAAAAGTA
GTGGATTTTCATGCGCAGGACGCTACTCCGAAAACATTTCCAGACAGACCAGTGAGACGGCCGATAACGA
TAACGCCTCCTCCTTTACCATGACTAGTGAGCTGGCCGAGAAGCTGGCCGGCCTGGACATCAACGGTGGA
GCTAGCGGCAGCCGGGCGACCACCCTGGAACGTATTGAAAAGAGCTTTGTGATTACCGATCCGCGTCTGC
CGGATAACCCGATTATTTTTGTGAGCGATAGCTTTCTGCAGCTGACCGAATATAGCCGTGAAGAAATTCT
GGGCCGTAACTGCCGTTTTCTGCAGGGCCCGGAAACCGATCGTGCGACCGTGCGTAAAATTCGTGATGCG
ATTGATAACCAGACCGAAGTGACCGTGCAGCTGATTAACTATACCAAAAGCGGCAAAAAATTTTGGAACC
TGTTTCATCTGCAGCCGATGCGTGATCAGAAAGGCGATGTGCAGTATTTTATTGGCGTGCAGCTGGATGG
TACCGAACGTGTGCGTGATGCGGCGGAACGTGAAGCTGTGATGCTGGTCAAGAAAACCGCGGAGGAAATC
GACGAAGCCGCTAAGGAAAATCTCTACTTCCAGATGGGCGGAGGATCCGACTACAAGGATGACGACGATA
AGAAGCTACTGTCTTCTATCGAACAAGCATGCGATATTTGCCGACTTAAAAAGCTCAAGTGCTCCAAAGA
AAAACCGAAGTGCGCCAAGTGTCTGAAGAACAACTGGGAGTGTCGCTACTCTCCCAAAACCAAAAGGTCT
CCGCTGACTAGGGCACATCTGACAGAAGTGGAATCAAGGCTAGAAAGACTGGAACAGCTATTTCTACTGA
TTTTTCCTCGAGAAGACCTTGACATGATTTTGAAAATGGATTCTTTACAGGATATAAAAGCATTGTTAAC
AGGATTATTTGTACAAGATAATGTGAATAAAGATGCCGTCACAGATAGATTGGCTTCAGTGGAGACTGAT
ATGCCTCTAACATTGAGACAGCATAGAATAAGTGCGACATCATCATCGGAAGAGAGTAGTAACAAAGGTC
AAAGACAGTTGACTGTATCGGCCAATTTTAATCAAAGTGGGAATATTGCTGATAGCTCATTGTCCTTCAC
TTTCACTAACAGTAGCAACGGTCCGAACCTCATAACAACTCAAACAAATTCTCAAGCGCTTTCACAACCA
ATTGCCTCCTCTAACGTTCATGATAACTTCATGAATAATGAAATCACGGCTAGTAAAATTGATGATGGTA
ATAATTCAAAACCACTGTCACCTGGTTGGACGGACCAAACTGCGTATAACGCGTTTGGAATCACTACAGG
GATGTTTAATACCACTACAATGGATGATGTATATAACTATCTATTCGATGATGAAGATACCCCACCAAAC
CCAAAAAAAGAGGGCAAGCCGATCCCTAACCCTCTGCTGGGCCTGGACAGCACTTAGTAAGAATTCCTCG
AGCTAGAGCTCGCTGATCAGCCTCGACTGTGCCTTCTAGTTGCCAGCCATCTGTTGTTTGCCCCTCCCCC
GTGCCTTCCTTGACCCTGGAAGGTGCCACTCCCACTGTCCTTTCCTAATAAAATGAGGAAATTGCATCGC
ATTGTCTGAGTAGGTGTCATTCTATTCTGGGGGGTGGGGTGGGGCAGGACAGCAAGGGGGAGGATTGGGA
AGACAATAGCAGGCATGCTGGGGAGGTAACCACGTGCGGACCGAGCGGCCGCAGGAACCCCTAGTGATGG
AGTTGGCCACTCCCTCTCTGCGCGCTCGCTCGCTCACTGAGGCCGGGCGACCAAAGGTCGCCCGACGCCC
GGGCTTTGCCCGGGCGGCCTCAGTGAGCGAGCGAGCGCGCAGCTGCCTGCAGGGGCGCCTGATGCGGTAT
TTTCTCCTTACGCATCTGTGCGGTATTTCACACCGCATA
[95 nt withheld, positions 3750-3844]
T
[46 nt withheld, positions 3846-3891]
C
[141 nt withheld, positions 3893-4033]
CCTTTGACGTTGGAGTCCACGTTCTTT
[37 nt withheld, positions 4061-4097]
ACTCTATCTCGGGCTATTCTTTTGATTTATAAGGGATTTTGCCGATTTCGGTCTATTGGTTAAAAAATGA
GCTGATTTAACAAAAATTTAACGCGAATTTTAACAAAATATTAACGTTTACAATTTTATGGTGCACTCTC
AGTACAATCTGCTCTGATGCCGCATAGTTAAGCCAGCCCCGACACCCGCCAACACCCGCTGACGCGCCCT
GACGGGCTTGTCTGCTCCCGGCATCCGCTTACAGACAAGCTGTGACCGTCTCCGGGAGCTGCATGTGTCA
GAGGTTTTCACCGTCATCACCGAAACGCGCGAGACGAAAGGGCCTCGTGATACGCCTATTTTTATAGGTT
AATGTCATGATAATAATGGTTTCTTAGACGTCAGGTGGCACTTTTCGGGGAAATGTGCGCGGAACCCCTA
TTTGTTTATTTTTCTAAATACATTCAAATATGTATCCGCTCATGAGACAATAACCCTGATAAATGCTTCA
ATAATATTGAAAAAGGAAGAGTATGAGTATTCAACATTTCCGTGTCGCCCTTATTCCCTTTTTTGCGGCA
TTTTGCCTTCCTGTTTTTGCTCACCCAGAAACGCTGGTGAAAGTAAAAGATGCTGAAGATCAGTTGGGTG
CACGAGTGGGTTACATCGAACTGGATCTCAACAGCGGTAAGATCCTTGAGAGTTTTCGCCCCGAAGAACG
TTTTCCAATGATGAGCACTTTTAAAGTTCTGCTATGTGGCGCGGTATTATCCCGTATTGACGCCGGGCAA
GAGCAACTCGGTCGCCGCATACACTATTCTCAGAATGACTTGGTTGAGTACTCACCAGTCACAGAAAAGC
ATCTTACGGATGGCATGACAGTAAGAGAATTATGCAGTGCTGCCATAACCATGAGTGATAACACTGCGGC
CAACTTACTTCTGACAACGATCGGAGGACCGAAGGAGCTAACCGCTTTTTTGCACAACATGGGGGATCAT
GTAACTCGCCTTGATCGTTGGGAACCGGAGCTGAATGAAGCCATACCAAACGACGAGCGTGACACCACGA
TGCCTGTAGCAATGGCAACAACGTTGCGCAAACTATTAACTGGCGAACTACTTACTCTAGCTTCCCGGCA
ACAATTAATAGACTGGATGGAGGCGGATAAAGTTGCAGGACCACTTCTGCGCTCGGCCCTTCCGGCTGGC
TGGTTTATTGCTGATAAATCTGGAGCCGGTGAGCGTGGAAGCCGCGGTATCATTGCAGCACTGGGGCCAG
ATGGTAAGCCCTCCCGTATCGTAGTTATCTACACGACGGGGAGTCAGGCAACTATGGATGAACGAAATAG
ACAGATCGCTGAGATAGGTGCCTCACTGATTAAGCATTGGTAACTGTCAGACCAAGTTTACTCATATATA
CTTTAGATTGATTTAAAACTTCATTTTTAATTTAAAAGGATCTAGGTGAAGATCCTTTTTGATAATCTCA
TGACCAAAATCCCTTAACGTGAGTTTTCGTTCCACTGAGCGTCAGACCCCGTAGAAAAGATCAAAGGATC
TTCTTGAGATCCTTTTTTTCTGCGCGTAATCTGCTGCTTGCAAACAAAAAAACCACCGCTACCAGCGGTG
GTTTGTTTGCCGGATCAAGAGCTACCAACTCTTTTTCCGAAGGTAACTGGCTTCAGCAGAGCGCAGATAC
CAAATACTGTTCTTCTAGTGTAGCCGTAGTTAGGCCACCACTTCAAGAACTCTGTAGCACCGCCTACATA
CCTCGCTCTGCTAATCCTGTTACCAGTGGCTGCTGCCAGTGGCGATAAGTCGTGTCTTACCGGGTTGGAC
TCAAGACGATAGTTACCGGATAAGGCGCAGCGGTCGGGCTGAACGGGGGGTTCGTGCACACAGCCCAGCT
TGGAGCGAACGACCTACACCGAACTGAGATACCTACAGCGTGAGCTATGAGAAAGCGCCACGCTTCCCGA
AGGGAGAAAGGCGGACAGGTATCCGGTAAGCGGCAGGGTCGGAACAGGAGAGCGCACGAGGGAGCTTCCA
GGGGGAAACGCCTGGTATCTTTATAGTCCTGTCGGGTTTCGCCACCTCTGACTTGAGCGTCGATTTTTGT
GATGCTCGTCAGGGGGGCGGAGCCTATGGAAAAACGCCAGCAACGCGGCCTTTTTACGGTTCCTGGCCTT
TTGCTGGCCTTTTGCTCACATGT
